Addgene plasmid #86168: PP7 guide
Purpose: Expresses S. Pyogenes guide with PP7 aptamer in mammalian cells
Depositing lab: Amit Choudhary. Depositing organization: Broad Institute. Publication: Multidimensional chemical control of CRISPR-Cas9. Maji B, Moore CL, Zetsche B, Volz SE, Zhang F, Shoulders MD, Choudhary A. Nat Chem Biol. 2017 Jan;13(1):9-11. doi: 10.1038/nchembio.2224. Epub 2016 Oct 31. PubMed 27820801.
Backbone
  Vector backbone: SpCas9 guide
  Backbone manufacturer: Feng Zhang
  Vector type: Mammalian Expression, CRISPR
Growth in bacteria
  Bacterial resistance: Ampicillin, 100 μg/mL
  Growth temperature: 37°C
  Growth strain: DH5alpha
  Copy number: Low Copy
Gene/Insert
  Gene/Insert name: PP7 guide
  Insert size (bp): 881
  Promoter: U6
  Cloning method: Unknown
  Sequencing primers: 5′ gactatcatatgcttaccgt
Terms and licenses: Academic/Nonprofit Terms; Industry Terms: Not Available to Industry
How to cite: PP7 guide was a gift from Amit Choudhary (Addgene plasmid # 86168 ; http://n2t.net/addgene:86168 ; RRID:Addgene_86168)
