[The description below was written by a language model from this plasmid's Addgene catalogue record and pLannotate feature annotations shown in this document.]
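Description:
PP7 guide is a small (about 3.0 kb) mammalian expression plasmid for CRISPR work. It is built on an SpCas9 guide RNA backbone and expresses a Streptococcus pyogenes-type single guide RNA carrying a PP7 aptamer. It is propagated in E. coli under ampicillin selection, with β-lactamase expressed from its native bla promoter, and replicates from a ColE1/pMB1-family origin. The catalogue lists the plasmid as low copy, whereas the annotation labels the origin as a high-copy type and detects only a short fragment of rop, so the two sources do not fully agree on copy number. An f1 bacteriophage origin spans the sequence numbering junction, and short remnants of the pBR322 bom region are also present. No mammalian selection marker or reporter is annotated.

The payload is a human U6 promoter, an RNA polymerase III promoter commonly used for small RNAs with defined ends, followed by the guide RNA region. The S. pyogenes gRNA scaffold is detected only as two separate fragments. This would be consistent with the scaffold being interrupted or modified by inserted sequence such as the PP7 hairpin, although the aptamer itself is not annotated and its exact position is not recorded. PP7 aptamers are RNA stem-loops bound by the PP7 bacteriophage coat protein, so a guide of this kind can recruit coat-protein fusions, such as effector domains, to the site targeted by Cas9 or dCas9. The record does not state the spacer or target sequence, and no Cas9 coding sequence is annotated, so the nuclease and any PP7 coat protein fusion must be supplied separately. The associated work concerns chemical control of CRISPR-Cas9 activity.
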