Features (pLannotate 1.2.2; 10 found; start..end, strand, type, name):
    426..475     -  misc_feature   bom (fragment): basis of mobility region from pBR322
    577..612     -  CDS            rop (fragment): Rop protein, which maintains plasmids at low copy number; rop
    707..811     +  promoter       AmpR promoter: bla
    812..1672    +  CDS            AmpR: β-lactamase; bla; confers resistance to ampicillin, carbenicillin, and related antibiotics
   1843..2431    +  rep_origin     ori: high-copy-number ColE1/pMB1/pBR322/pUC origin of replication
   2494..2734    +  promoter       U6 promoter: RNA polymerase III promoter for human U6 snRNA
   2806..2842    +  misc_RNA       gRNA scaffold (fragment): guide RNA scaffold for the Streptococcus pyogenes CRISPR/Cas9 system
   2875..2894    +  misc_RNA       gRNA scaffold (fragment): guide RNA scaffold for the Streptococcus pyogenes CRISPR/Cas9 system
   2907..2957    -  misc_feature   bom (fragment): basis of mobility region from pBR322
   2976..425     +  rep_origin     f1 ori (across the origin) (sequence partly withheld): f1 bacteriophage origin of replication; arrow indicates direction of (+) strand synthesis
>Addgene plasmid #86168 | PP7 guide | addgene full sequence | sequence record 171565 | Addgene NGS Result
[46 nt withheld, positions 1-46]
T
[46 nt withheld, positions 48-93]
C
[141 nt withheld, positions 95-235]
CCTTTGACGTTGGAGTCCACGTTCTTT
[37 nt withheld, positions 263-299]
ACTCTATCTCGGGCTATTCTTTTGATTTATAAGGGATTTTGCCGATTTCGGTCTATTGGTTAAAAAATGA
GCTGATTTAACAAAAATTTAACGCGAATTTTAACAAAATATTAACGTTTACAATTTTATGGTGCACTCTC
AGTACAATCTGCTCTGATGCCGCATAGTTAAGCCAGCCCCGACACCCGCCAACACCCGCTGACGCGCCCT
GACGGGCTTGTCTGCTCCCGGCATCCGCTTACAGACAAGCTGTGACCGTCTCCGGGAGCTGCATGTGTCA
GAGGTTTTCACCGTCATCACCGAAACGCGCGAGACGAAAGGGCCTCGTGATACGCCTATTTTTATAGGTT
AATGTCATGATAATAATGGTTTCTTAGACGTCAGGTGGCACTTTTCGGGGAAATGTGCGCGGAACCCCTA
TTTGTTTATTTTTCTAAATACATTCAAATATGTATCCGCTCATGAGACAATAACCCTGATAAATGCTTCA
ATAATATTGAAAAAGGAAGAGTATGAGTATTCAACATTTCCGTGTCGCCCTTATTCCCTTTTTTGCGGCA
TTTTGCCTTCCTGTTTTTGCTCACCCAGAAACGCTGGTGAAAGTAAAAGATGCTGAAGATCAGTTGGGTG
CACGAGTGGGTTACATCGAACTGGATCTCAACAGCGGTAAGATCCTTGAGAGTTTTCGCCCCGAAGAACG
TTTTCCAATGATGAGCACTTTTAAAGTTCTGCTATGTGGCGCGGTATTATCCCGTATTGACGCCGGGCAA
GAGCAACTCGGTCGCCGCATACACTATTCTCAGAATGACTTGGTTGAGTACTCACCAGTCACAGAAAAGC
ATCTTACGGATGGCATGACAGTAAGAGAATTATGCAGTGCTGCCATAACCATGAGTGATAACACTGCGGC
CAACTTACTTCTGACAACGATCGGAGGACCGAAGGAGCTAACCGCTTTTTTGCACAACATGGGGGATCAT
GTAACTCGCCTTGATCGTTGGGAACCGGAGCTGAATGAAGCCATACCAAACGACGAGCGTGACACCACGA
TGCCTGTAGCAATGGCAACAACGTTGCGCAAACTATTAACTGGCGAACTACTTACTCTAGCTTCCCGGCA
ACAATTAATAGACTGGATGGAGGCGGATAAAGTTGCAGGACCACTTCTGCGCTCGGCCCTTCCGGCTGGC
TGGTTTATTGCTGATAAATCTGGAGCCGGTGAGCGTGGAAGCCGCGGTATCATTGCAGCACTGGGGCCAG
ATGGTAAGCCCTCCCGTATCGTAGTTATCTACACGACGGGGAGTCAGGCAACTATGGATGAACGAAATAG
ACAGATCGCTGAGATAGGTGCCTCACTGATTAAGCATTGGTAACTGTCAGACCAAGTTTACTCATATATA
CTTTAGATTGATTTAAAACTTCATTTTTAATTTAAAAGGATCTAGGTGAAGATCCTTTTTGATAATCTCA
TGACCAAAATCCCTTAACGTGAGTTTTCGTTCCACTGAGCGTCAGACCCCGTAGAAAAGATCAAAGGATC
TTCTTGAGATCCTTTTTTTCTGCGCGTAATCTGCTGCTTGCAAACAAAAAAACCACCGCTACCAGCGGTG
GTTTGTTTGCCGGATCAAGAGCTACCAACTCTTTTTCCGAAGGTAACTGGCTTCAGCAGAGCGCAGATAC
CAAATACTGTTCTTCTAGTGTAGCCGTAGTTAGGCCACCACTTCAAGAACTCTGTAGCACCGCCTACATA
CCTCGCTCTGCTAATCCTGTTACCAGTGGCTGCTGCCAGTGGCGATAAGTCGTGTCTTACCGGGTTGGAC
TCAAGACGATAGTTACCGGATAAGGCGCAGCGGTCGGGCTGAACGGGGGGTTCGTGCACACAGCCCAGCT
TGGAGCGAACGACCTACACCGAACTGAGATACCTACAGCGTGAGCTATGAGAAAGCGCCACGCTTCCCGA
AGGGAGAAAGGCGGACAGGTATCCGGTAAGCGGCAGGGTCGGAACAGGAGAGCGCACGAGGGAGCTTCCA
GGGGGAAACGCCTGGTATCTTTATAGTCCTGTCGGGTTTCGCCACCTCTGACTTGAGCGTCGATTTTTGT
GATGCTCGTCAGGGGGGCGGAGCCTATGGAAAAACGCCAGCAACGCGGCCTTTTTACGGTTCCTGGCCTT
TTGCTGGCCTTTTGCTCAGCTAGCGAGGGCCTATTTCCCATGATTCCTTCATATTTGCATATACGATACA
AGGCTGTTAGAGAGATAATTGGAATTAATTTGACTGTAAACACAAAGATATTAGTACAAAATACGTGACG
TAGAAAGTAATAATTTCTTGGGTAGTTTGCAGTTTTAAAATTATGTTTTAAAATGGACTATCATATGCTT
ACCGTAACTTGAAAGTATTTCGATTTCTTGGCTTTATATATCTTGTGGAAAGGACGAAACACCGGGTCTT
CGAGAAGACCTGTTTTAGAGCTAGGCCGGAGCAGACGATATGGCGTCGCTCCGGCCTAGCAAGTTAAAAT
AAGGCTAGTCCGTTATCAACTTGGCCGGAGCAGACGATATGGCGTCGCTCCGGCCAAGTGGCACCGAGTC
GGTGCTTTTTTTGAATTCTGATGCGGTATTTTCTCCTTACGCATCTGTGCGGTATTTCACACCGCATA
[49 nt withheld, positions 2958-3006]
