>Addgene plasmid #86168 | PP7 guide | depositor partial sequence | sequence record 167659 | PP7 guide sequence 881 bps
AACTGAAAAACGATACAAGGCTGTTAGAGAGTAATTGGAATTAATTTGACTGTAAACACAAAGATATTAG
TACAAAATACGTGACGTAGAAAGTAATAATTTCTTGGGTAGTTTGCAGTTTTAAAATTATGTTTTAAAAT
GGACTATCATATGCTTACCGTAACTTGAAAGTATTTCGATTTCTTGGCTTTATATATCTTGTGGAAAGGA
CGAAACACCGGGTCTTCGAGAAGACCTGTTTTAGAGCTAGGCCGGAGCAGACGATATGGCGTCGCTCCGG
CCTAGCAAGTTAAAATAAGGCTAGTCCGTTATCAACTTGGCCGGAGCAGACGATATGGCGTCGCTCCGGC
CAAGTGGCACCGAGTCGGTGCTTTTTTTGAATTCTGATGCGGTATTTTCTCCTTACGCATCTGTGCGGTA
TTTCACACCGCATA
[95 nt withheld, positions 435-529]
T
[46 nt withheld, positions 531-576]
C
[128 nt withheld, positions 578-705]
TAGACGGTTTTTCGCCCTTTGACGTTGGAGTCCACGTTTCTTTAATAGTGGGACTCTTGTTCCAAACTGG
AACAACATTCAACTCTATCTCGGGCTATTCTTTGATTTATAATGGATTTTGCCGATTTCGGTCTATGGTT
TAAAATTGAGCGGATTAACAAAATTTAACGCGAATT
